Addgene plasmid #22236: peCALWY-4
Depositing lab: Maarten Merkx. Depositing organization: Technische Universiteit Eindhoven. Publication: Genetically encoded FRET sensors to monitor intracellular Zn(2+) homeostasis. Vinkenborg JL, Nicolson TJ, Bellomo EA, Koay MS, Rutter GA, Merkx M. Nat Methods. 2009 Oct;6(10):737-40. doi: 10.1038/nmeth.1368. PubMed 19718032.
Backbone
  Vector backbone: pCMV (Clontech)
  Backbone size w/o insert (bp): 3900
  Vector type: Mammalian Expression
  Selectable markers: Neomycin (select with G418)
Growth in bacteria
  Bacterial resistance: Kanamycin, 50 μg/mL
  Growth temperature: 37°C
  Growth strain: DH5alpha
  Growth instructions: E.coli nova blue LB culture medium 30 ug/ml kanamycin Culture overnight, 37 C/250 rpm
  Copy number: High Copy
Gene/Insert
  Gene/Insert name: eCALWY-4 Zn(II) sensor
  Species: H. sapiens (human); GFP's
  Insert size (bp): 2100
  Mutation: C418S mutation linker consists of 9 GGSGGS repeats
  Entrez Gene: ATOX1 (a.k.a. ATX1, HAH1)
  Cloning method: Restriction Enzyme; 5′ cloning site NheI (not destroyed); 3′ cloning site NotI (not destroyed)
  Sequencing primers: 5′ CMV promotor; 3′ CMV terminator
Terms and licenses: Academic/Nonprofit Terms; Industry Terms: Not Available to Industry
How to cite: peCALWY-4 was a gift from Maarten Merkx (Addgene plasmid # 22236 ; http://n2t.net/addgene:22236 ; RRID:Addgene_22236)
