[The description below was written by a language model from this plasmid's Addgene catalogue record and pLannotate feature annotations shown in this document.]
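Description:
peCALWY-4 is a mammalian expression plasmid of about 6 kb built on a Clontech pCMV-type backbone. It encodes eCALWY-4, a genetically encoded FRET sensor for intracellular Zn(II). In bacteria it replicates from a high-copy ColE1/pUC origin and is selected with kanamycin. A single Tn5 NeoR/KanR gene sits behind tandem bacterial (AmpR-type) and SV40 early promoters and ends in an HSV TK polyadenylation signal, so the same gene also allows G418 selection of transfected mammalian cells. An f1 origin is also present. The short ble, bGH poly(A) and SV40 large T antigen fragments in the annotation look like backbone remnants rather than functional parts.

The roughly 2.1 kb insert was cloned between NheI and NotI, downstream of the CMV immediate early enhancer and promoter and upstream of an SV40 polyadenylation signal. It is annotated as a single-chain fusion of four parts in order: the cyan fluorescent protein Cerulean, the human copper chaperone ATOX1, a metal-binding fragment of the human copper transporter ATP7B, and a yellow fluorescent protein that the annotation tool matched to EYFP. The record states that the linker consists of nine GGSGGS repeats, which fits the unannotated gap between ATOX1 and the ATP7B fragment. It also lists a C418S mutation, although it does not say what this substitution does. In sensors of this design, metal binding between the two domains changes the relative arrangement of the flanking fluorescent proteins and therefore the efficiency of energy transfer, giving a ratiometric optical readout. According to the associated publication, the construct is used to monitor intracellular Zn(II) homeostasis in living cells.
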