Features (pLannotate 1.2.2; 16 found; start..end, strand, type, name):
     61..364     +  enhancer       CMV enhancer: human cytomegalovirus immediate early enhancer
    365..568     +  promoter       CMV promoter: human cytomegalovirus (CMV) immediate early promoter
    615..1331    +  CDS            Cerulean: Cerulean is a basic (constitutively fluorescent) cyan fluorescent protein published in 2004, derived from Aequorea victoria. It has low acid sensitivity.
   1338..1541    +  CDS            ATOX1: ATOX1_HUMAN - Also known as HAH1. Experimental evidence at protein level: Swiss-Prot protein existence level 1. Binds and deliver cytosolic copper to the copper ATPase proteins. May be important in cellular antioxidant defense. From Homo sapiens (Human).
   1710..1934    +  CDS            ATP7B (fragment): ATP7B_HUMAN - Also known as PWD, WC1, WND. Experimental evidence at protein level: Swiss-Prot protein existence level 1. Copper ion transmembrane transporter involved in the export of copper out of the cells. It is involved in copper homeostasis in the liver, where it ensures the efflux of copper from hepatocytes into the bile in response to copper overload. From Homo sapiens (Human).
   1944..2663    +  CDS            EYFP: enhanced YFP mammalian codon-optimized
   2680..2763    +  CDS            large T antigen (fragment): large T antigen from SV40 (simian virus 40)
   2786..2907    +  polyA_signal   SV40 poly(A) signal: SV40 polyadenylation signal
   2941..3369    -  rep_origin     f1 ori (sequence partly withheld): f1 bacteriophage origin of replication; arrow indicates direction of (+) strand synthesis
   3396..3500    +  promoter       AmpR promoter: bla
   3502..3859    +  promoter       SV40 promoter: SV40 enhancer and early promoter
   3894..4688    +  CDS            NeoR/KanR: aminoglycoside phosphotransferase from Tn5; aph(3')-II (or nptII); confers resistance to neomycin, kanamycin, and G418 (Geneticin®)
   4709..4861    +  CDS            ble (fragment): BLE_KLEPN - Experimental evidence at protein level: Swiss-Prot protein existence level 1. Binding protein with a strong affinity to the bleomycin family of antibiotics. Binds to CL990; an antimitotic-antibiotic compound. From Klebsiella pneumoniae.
   4920..4967    +  polyA_signal   HSV TK poly(A) signal: herpes simplex virus thymidine kinase polyadenylation signal (Cole and Stacy, 1985)
   5058..5074    -  polyA_signal   bGH poly(A) signal (fragment): bovine growth hormone polyadenylation signal
   5296..5884    +  rep_origin     ori: high-copy-number ColE1/pMB1/pBR322/pUC origin of replication
>Addgene plasmid #22236 | peCALWY-4 | depositor full sequence | sequence record 10189 | Author sequence
TAGTTATTAATAGTAATCAATTACGGGGTCATTAGTTCATAGCCCATATATGGAGTTCCGCGTTACATAA
CTTACGGTAAATGGCCCGCCTGGCTGACCGCCCAACGACCCCCGCCCATTGACGTCAATAATGACGTATG
TTCCCATAGTAACGCCAATAGGGACTTTCCATTGACGTCAATGGGTGGAGTATTTACGGTAAACTGCCCA
CTTGGCAGTACATCAAGTGTATCATATGCCAAGTACGCCCCCTATTGACGTCAATGACGGTAAATGGCCC
GCCTGGCATTATGCCCAGTACATGACCTTATGGGACTTTCCTACTTGGCAGTACATCTACGTATTAGTCA
TCGCTATTACCATGGTGATGCGGTTTTGGCAGTACATCAATGGGCGTGGATAGCGGTTTGACTCACGGGG
ATTTCCAAGTCTCCACCCCATTGACGTCAATGGGAGTTTGTTTTGGCACCAAAATCAACGGGACTTTCCA
AAATGTCGTAACAACTCCGCCCCATTGACGCAAATGGGCGGTAGGCGTGTACGGTGGGAGGTCTATATAA
GCAGAGCTGGTTTAGTGAACCGTCAGATCCGCTAGCGCCGCCACCATGGGCCATATGGTGAGCAAGGGCG
AGGAGCTGTTCACCGGGGTGGTGCCCATCCTGGTCGAGCTGGACGGCGACGTAAACGGCCACAAGTTCAG
CGTGTCCGGCGAGGGCGAGGGCGATGCCACCTACGGCAAGCTGACCCTGAAGTTCATCTGCACCACCGGT
AAGCTGCCCGTGCCCTGGCCCACCCTCGTGACCACCCTGACCTGGGGCGTGCAGTGCTTCGCCCGCTACC
CCGACCACATGAAGCAGCACGACTTCTTCAAGTCCGCCATGCCCGAAGGCTACGTCCAGGAGCGCACCAT
CTTCTTCAAGGACGACGGCAACTACAAGACCCGCGCCGAGGTGAAGTTCGAGGGCGACACCCTGGTGAAC
CGCATCGAGCTGAAGGGCATCGACTTCAAGGAGGACGGCAACATCCTGGGGCACAAGCTGGAGTACAACG
CCATCAGCGACAACGTCTATATCACCGCCGACAAGCAGAAGAACGGCATCAAGGCCAACTTCAAGATCCG
CCACAACATCGAGGACGGCAGCGTGCAGCTCGCCGACCACTACCAGCAGAACACCCCCATCGGCGACGGC
CCCGTGCTGCTGCCCGACAACCACTACCTGAGCACCCAGTCCGCCCTGTTCAAAGACCCCAACGAGAAGC
GCGATCACATGGTCCTGCTGGAGTTCCTGACCGCCGCCGGGATCACTCTCGGCATGGACGAGCTGTACAA
GTCCGGAATGCCGAAGCACGAGTTCTCTGTGGACATGACCTGTGGAGGCTGTGCTGAAGCTGTCTCTCGG
GTCCTCAATAAGCTTGGAGGAGTTAAGTATGACATTGACCTGCCCAACAAGAAGGTCTGCATTGAATCTG
AGCACAGCATGGACACTCTGCTTGCAACCCTGAAGAAAACAGGAAAGACTGTTTCCTACCTTGGCCTTGA
GCTCATTCGTGGCGGATCCGGCGGAAGCGGCGGATCCGGCGGTAGCGGCGGATCCGGCGGCTCCGGCGGA
TCCGGCGGCAGCGGCGGATCCGGTGGAAGCGGTGGATCCGGTGGTAGCGGTGGATCCGGTGGAAGCGGTG
GATCCGGTGGTAGCGGTGGATCCGGGGGTCCGCGGATGCAGGGCACATGCAGTACCACTCTGATTGCCAT
TGCCGGCATGACCTGTGCATCCAGTGTCCATTCCATTGAAGGCATGATCTCCCAACTGGAAGGGGTGCAG
CAAATATCGGTGTCTTTGGCCGAAGGGACTGCAACAGTTCTTTATAATCCCGCTGTAATTAGCCCAGAAG
AACTCAGAGCTGCTATAGAAGACATGGGATTTGAGGCTTCAGTCTCGGTACCCATGGTGAGCAAGGGCGA
GGAGCTGTTCACCGGGGTGGTGCCCATCCTGGTCGAGCTGGACGGCGACGTAAACGGCCACAAGTTCAGC
GTGTCCGGCGAGGGCGAGGGCGATGCCACCTACGGCAAGCTGACCCTGAAGTTCATCTGCACCACCGGCA
AGCTGCCCGTGCCCTGGCCCACCCTCGTGACCACCTTCGGCTACGGCCTGATGTGCTTCGCCCGCTACCC
CGACCACATGAAGCAGCACGACTTCTTCAAGTCCGCCATGCCCGAAGGCTACGTCCAGGAGCGCACCATC
TTCTTCAAGGACGACGGCAACTACAAGACCCGCGCCGAGGTGAAGTTCGAGGGCGACACCCTGGTGAACC
GCATCGAGCTGAAGGGCATCGACTTCAAGGAGGACGGCAACATCCTGGGGCACAAGCTTGAGTACAACTA
CAACAGCCACAACGTCTATATCATGGCCGACAAGCAGAAGAACGGCATCAAGGTGAACTTCAAGATCCGC
CACAACATCGAGGACGGCAGCGTGCAGCTCGCCGACCACTACCAGCAGAACACCCCCATCGGCGACGGCC
CCGTGCTGCTGCCCGACAACCACTACCTGAGCTACCAGTCCGCCCTGTTCAAAGACCCCAACGAGAAGCG
CGATCACATGGTCCTGCTGGAGTTCCTGACCGCCGCCGGGATCACTCTCGGCATGGACGAGCTGTACAAG
TAAAGCGGCCGCGACTCTAGATCATAATCAGCCATACCACATTTGTAGAGGTTTTACTTGCTTTAAAAAA
CCTCCCACACCTCCCCCTGAACCTGAAACATAAAATGAATGCAATTGTTGTTGTTAACTTGTTTATTGCA
GCTTATAATGGTTACAAATAAAGCAATAGCATCACAAATTTCACAAATAAAGCATTTTTTTCACTGCATT
CTAGTTGTGGTTTGTCCAAACTCATCAATGTATCTTAAGGCGTAAATTGTAAGCGTTAATATTTTGTTAA
AATTCGCGTTAAATTTTTGTTAAATCAGCTCATTTTTTAACCAATAGGCCGAAATCGGCAAAATCCCTTA
TAAATCAAAAGAATAGACCGAGATAGGGT
[37 nt withheld, positions 3040-3076]
AAAGAACGTGGACTCCAACGTCAAAGG
[49 nt withheld, positions 3104-3152]
T
[91 nt withheld, positions 3154-3244]
G
[124 nt withheld, positions 3246-3369]
CAGGTGGCACTTTTCGGGGAAATGTGCGCGGAACCCCTATTTGTTTATTTTTCTAAATACATTCAAATAT
GTATCCGCTCATGAGACAATAACCCTGATAAATGCTTCAATAATATTGAAAAAGGAAGAGTCCTGAGGCG
GAAAGAACCAGCTGTGGAATGTGTGTCAGTTAGGGTGTGGAAAGTCCCCAGGCTCCCCAGCAGGCAGAAG
TATGCAAAGCATGCATCTCAATTAGTCAGCAACCAGGTGTGGAAAGTCCCCAGGCTCCCCAGCAGGCAGA
AGTATGCAAAGCATGCATCTCAATTAGTCAGCAACCATAGTCCCGCCCCTAACTCCGCCCATCCCGCCCC
TAACTCCGCCCAGTTCCGCCCATTCTCCGCCCCATGGCTGACTAATTTTTTTTATTTATGCAGAGGCCGA
GGCCGCCTCGGCCTCTGAGCTATTCCAGAAGTAGTGAGGAGGCTTTTTTGGAGGCCTAGGCTTTTGCAAA
GATCGATCAAGAGACAGGATGAGGATCGTTTCGCATGATTGAACAAGATGGATTGCACGCAGGTTCTCCG
GCCGCTTGGGTGGAGAGGCTATTCGGCTATGACTGGGCACAACAGACAATCGGCTGCTCTGATGCCGCCG
TGTTCCGGCTGTCAGCGCAGGGGCGCCCGGTTCTTTTTGTCAAGACCGACCTGTCCGGTGCCCTGAATGA
ACTGCAAGACGAGGCAGCGCGGCTATCGTGGCTGGCCACGACGGGCGTTCCTTGCGCAGCTGTGCTCGAC
GTTGTCACTGAAGCGGGAAGGGACTGGCTGCTATTGGGCGAAGTGCCGGGGCAGGATCTCCTGTCATCTC
ACCTTGCTCCTGCCGAGAAAGTATCCATCATGGCTGATGCAATGCGGCGGCTGCATACGCTTGATCCGGC
TACCTGCCCATTCGACCACCAAGCGAAACATCGCATCGAGCGAGCACGTACTCGGATGGAAGCCGGTCTT
GTCGATCAGGATGATCTGGACGAAGAGCATCAGGGGCTCGCGCCAGCCGAACTGTTCGCCAGGCTCAAGG
CGAGCATGCCCGACGGCGAGGATCTCGTCGTGACCCATGGCGATGCCTGCTTGCCGAATATCATGGTGGA
AAATGGCCGCTTTTCTGGATTCATCGACTGTGGCCGGCTGGGTGTGGCGGACCGCTATCAGGACATAGCG
TTGGCTACCCGTGATATTGCTGAAGAGCTTGGCGGCGAATGGGCTGACCGCTTCCTCGTGCTTTACGGTA
TCGCCGCTCCCGATTCGCAGCGCATCGCCTTCTATCGCCTTCTTGACGAGTTCTTCTGAGCGGGACTCTG
GGGTTCGAAATGACCGACCAAGCGACGCCCAACCTGCCATCACGAGATTTCGATTCCACCGCCGCCTTCT
ATGAAAGGTTGGGCTTCGGAATCGTTTTCCGGGACGCCGGCTGGATGATCCTCCAGCGCGGGGATCTCAT
GCTGGAGTTCTTCGCCCACCCTAGGGGGAGGCTAACTGAAACACGGAAGGAGACAATACCGGAAGGAACC
CGCGCTATGACGGCAATAAAAAGACAGAATAAAACGCACGGTGTTGGGTCGTTTGTTCATAAACGCGGGG
TTCGGTCCCAGGGCTGGCACTCTGTCGATACCCCACCGAGACCCCATTGGGGCCAATACGCCCGCGTTTC
TTCCTTTTCCCCACCCCACCCCCCAAGTTCGGGTGAAGGCCCAGGGCTCGCAGCCAACGTCGGGGCGGCA
GGCCCTGCCATAGCCTCAGGTTACTCATATATACTTTAGATTGATTTAAAACTTCATTTTTAATTTAAAA
GGATCTAGGTGAAGATCCTTTTTGATAATCTCATGACCAAAATCCCTTAACGTGAGTTTTCGTTCCACTG
AGCGTCAGACCCCGTAGAAAAGATCAAAGGATCTTCTTGAGATCCTTTTTTTCTGCGCGTAATCTGCTGC
TTGCAAACAAAAAAACCACCGCTACCAGCGGTGGTTTGTTTGCCGGATCAAGAGCTACCAACTCTTTTTC
CGAAGGTAACTGGCTTCAGCAGAGCGCAGATACCAAATACTGTCCTTCTAGTGTAGCCGTAGTTAGGCCA
CCACTTCAAGAACTCTGTAGCACCGCCTACATACCTCGCTCTGCTAATCCTGTTACCAGTGGCTGCTGCC
AGTGGCGATAAGTCGTGTCTTACCGGGTTGGACTCAAGACGATAGTTACCGGATAAGGCGCAGCGGTCGG
GCTGAACGGGGGGTTCGTGCACACAGCCCAGCTTGGAGCGAACGACCTACACCGAACTGAGATACCTACA
GCGTGAGCTATGAGAAAGCGCCACGCTTCCCGAAGGGAGAAAGGCGGACAGGTATCCGGTAAGCGGCAGG
GTCGGAACAGGAGAGCGCACGAGGGAGCTTCCAGGGGGAAACGCCTGGTATCTTTATAGTCCTGTCGGGT
TTCGCCACCTCTGACTTGAGCGTCGATTTTTGTGATGCTCGTCAGGGGGGCGGAGCCTATGGAAAAACGC
CAGCAACGCGGCCTTTTTACGGTTCCTGGCCTTTTGCTGGCCTTTTGCTCACATGTTCTTTCCTGCGTTA
TCCCCTGATTCTGTGGATAACCGTATTACCGCCATGCAT
