>Addgene plasmid #22236 | peCALWY-4 | addgene partial sequence | sequence record 28118 | 22236 with ATOX-f (aggctgtgctgaagctgtct)
GACNTTGACCTGCCCNACAAGAAGGNCTGCATTGAATCTGAGCACAGCATGGACACTCTGCTTGCAACCC
TGAAGAAAACAGGAAAGACTGTTTCCTACCTTGGCCTTGAGCTCATTCGTGGCGGATCCGGCGGAAGCGG
CGGATCCGGCGGTAGCGGCGGATCCGGCGGCTCCGGCGGATCCGGCGGCAGCGGCGGATCCGGTGGAAGC
GGTGGATCCGGTGGTAGCGGTGGATCCGGTGGAAGCGGTGGATCCGGTGGTAGCGGTGGATCCGGGGGTC
CGCGGATGCAGGGCACATGCAGTACCACTCTGATTGCCATTGCCGGCATGACCTGTGCATCCAGTGTCCA
TTCCATTGAAGGCATGATCTCCCAACTGGAAGGGGTGCAGCAAATATCGGTGTCTTTGGCCGAAGGGACT
GCAACAGTTCTTTATAATCCCGCTGTAATTAGCCCAGAAGAACTCAGAGCTGCTATAGAAGACATGGGAT
TTGAGGCTTCAGTCTCGGTACCCATGGTGAGCAAGGGCGAGGAGCTGTTCACCGGGGTGGTGCCCATCCT
GGTCGAGCTGGACGGCGACGTAAACGGCCACAAGTTCAGCGTGTCCGGCGAGGGCGAGGGCGATGCCACC
TACGGCAAGCTGACCCTGAAGTTCATCTGCACCACCGGCAAGCTGCCCGTGCCCTGGCCCACCCTCGTGA
CCACCTTCGGCTACGGNCTGATGTGCTTCGCCCGCTACCCCGACCACATGAAGCAGCACGACTTCTTCAA
GTCCGCCATGCCCGANNNTACGTCCAGGAGCGCACCATCTTCTTCAAGGACGACGGCANCTACAAGACCC
GCGCCGANGTGAAGTTCGAGGGCGACACCCTGT
