>Addgene plasmid #22236 | peCALWY-4 | addgene partial sequence | sequence record 28119 | 22236 with CMV-F
CTGGTTTAGTGNACCGTCAGATCCGCTAGCGCCGCCACCATGGGCCATATGGTGAGCAAGGGCGAGGAGC
TGTTCACCGGGGTGGTGCCCATCCTGGTCGAGCTGGACGGCGACGTAAACGGCCACAAGTTCAGCGTGTC
CGGCGAGGGCGAGGGCGATGCCACCTACGGCAAGCTGACCCTGAAGTTCATCTGCACCACCGGTAAGCTG
CCCGTGCCCTGGCCCACCCTCGTGACCACCCTGACCTGGGGCGTGCAGTGCTTCGCCCGCTACCCCGACC
ACATGAAGCAGCACGACTTCTTCAAGTCCGCCATGCCCGAAGGCTACGTCCAGGAGCGCACCATCTTCTT
CAAGGACGACGGCAACTACAAGACCCGCGCCGAGGTGAAGTTCGAGGGCGACACCCTGGTGAACCGCATC
GAGCTGAAGGGCATCGACTTCAAGGAGGACGGCAACATCCTGGGGCACAAGCTGGAGTACAACGCCATCA
GCGACAACGTCTATATCACCGCCGACAAGCAGAAGAACGGCATCAAGGCCAACTTCAAGATCCGCCACAA
CATCGAGGACGGCAGCGTGCAGCTCGCCGACCACTACCAGCAGAACACCCCCATCGGCGACGGCCCCGTG
CTGCTGCCCGACAACCACTACCTGAGCACCCAGTCCGCCCTGTTCAAAGACCCCAACGAGAAGCGCGATC
ACATGGTCCTGCTGGAGTTCCTGACCGCCGCCGGGATCACTCTCGGCATGGACGAGCTGTACAAG
